Addgene plasmid #244009: pUPD3_RBS_RBS21
Purpose: GoldenBraid2.0 Ribosome binding site.
Depositing lab: Christophe Herman. Depositing organization: Baylor College of Medicine. Publication: GoldenBraid2.0 E. coli: a comprehensive and characterized toolkit for enterics. Cooke MB, Welch KT, Ramirez LD, Wen AX, Marciano DC, Herman C. Synth Biol (Oxf). 2025 Aug 14;10(1):ysaf015. doi: 10.1093/synbio/ysaf015. eCollection 2025. PubMed 40927394.
Backbone
  Vector backbone: pUPD3
  Vector type: Bacterial Expression
Growth in bacteria
  Bacterial resistance: Chloramphenicol, 25 μg/mL
  Growth temperature: 37°C
  Growth strain: DH5alpha
  Copy number: High Copy
Gene/Insert
  Gene/Insert name: RBS21
  Species: Synthetic
  Insert size (bp): 22
  Cloning method: Golden Gate
Terms and licenses: Academic/Nonprofit Terms; Industry Terms: Not Available to Industry
How to cite: pUPD3_RBS_RBS21 was a gift from Christophe Herman (Addgene plasmid # 244009 ; http://n2t.net/addgene:244009 ; RRID:Addgene_244009)
