[The description below was written by a language model from this plasmid's Addgene catalogue record and pLannotate feature annotations shown in this document.]
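Description:
pUPD3_RBS_RBS21 is a small (about 2.4 kb) part-domestication plasmid from a GoldenBraid2.0 toolkit adapted for E. coli and related enteric bacteria. It is built on the pUPD3 backbone, the entry-level vector in which individual standardized DNA parts are stored before being combined by Golden Gate (type IIS restriction–ligation) assembly into transcriptional units. The plasmid replicates in E. coli from a high-copy ColE1/pUC-type origin and is selected with chloramphenicol through a cat gene driven by its native cat promoter. An f1 phage origin is also present, which in principle allows single-stranded DNA production with helper phage.

The payload is RBS21, a 22 bp synthetic ribosome binding site. It is too short to be picked up by the automated annotation, so it does not appear as a named feature. It presumably occupies the cloning site in the region bracketed by the T7 and SP6 promoters, which sit on either side of the plasmid's numbering origin. The small residual lacZα fragment next to the T7 promoter is consistent with a blue/white screening cassette having been replaced when the part was inserted, and the short tet promoter fragment appears to be a backbone remnant.

Although catalogued as a bacterial expression vector, the plasmid carries no coding sequence or dedicated promoter for a gene of interest. It serves as a reusable source of a translation-initiation element, to be released and joined with promoter, coding sequence and terminator parts when tuning protein expression levels in modular bacterial constructs. The record does not state the relative strength of RBS21 or the specific overhangs that flank it.
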