Features (pLannotate 1.2.2; 8 found; start..end, strand, type, name):
     74..92      -  promoter       SP6 promoter: promoter for bacteriophage SP6 RNA polymerase
    239..827     -  rep_origin     ori: high-copy-number ColE1/pMB1/pBR322/pUC origin of replication
    942..1044    +  promoter       cat promoter: promoter of the E. coli cat gene encoding chloramphenicol acetyltransferase
   1045..1701    +  CDS            cat: CAT_ECOLX - Experimental evidence at protein level: Swiss-Prot protein existence level 1. This enzyme is an effector of chloramphenicol resistance in bacteria. From Escherichia coli. This protein is used as a marker in many commonly used cloning vectors, such as pACYC184.
   1789..1806    -  promoter       tet promoter (fragment): E. coli promoter for tetracycline efflux protein gene
   1817..2272    +  rep_origin     f1 ori (sequence partly withheld): f1 bacteriophage origin of replication; arrow indicates direction of (+) strand synthesis
   2291..2312    -  CDS            lacZα (fragment): LacZα fragment of β-galactosidase; lacZ fragment
   2315..2333    +  promoter       T7 promoter: promoter for bacteriophage T7 RNA polymerase
>Addgene plasmid #244009 | pUPD3_RBS_RBS21 | addgene full sequence | sequence record 487840 | Addgene NGS Result
GGTCTCGCAAAGAGGCGACAGGCGGATCTATCCAATGCGAGACCACTCATCGCCCAATCACTAGTGAATT
CGTTCTATAGTGTCACCTAAATACCATAGAGCCGTTGGTCATAGCTGTTTCCTGTCCAGGCATCATGACA
CGGTTATCCACAGAATCAGGGGATAACGCAGGAAAGAACATGTGAGCAAAAGGCCAGCAAAAGGCCAGGA
ACCGTAAAAAGGCCGCGTTGCTGGCGTTTTTCCATAGGCTCCGCCCCCCTGACGAGCATCACAAAAATCG
ACGCTCAAGTCAGAGGTGGCGAAACCCGACAGGACTATAAAGATACCAGGCGTTTCCCCCTGGAAGCTCC
CTCGTGCGCTCTCCTGTTCCGACCCTGCCGCTTACCGGATACCTGTCCGCCTTTCTCCCTTCGGGAAGCG
TGGCGCTTTCTCATAGCTCACGCTGTAGGTATCTCAGTTCGGTGTAGGTCGTTCGCTCCAAGCTGGGCTG
TGTGCACGAACCCCCCGTTCAGCCCGACCGCTGCGCCTTATCCGGTAACTATCGTCTTGAGTCCAACCCG
GTAAGACACGACTTATCGCCACTGGCAGCAGCCACTGGTAACAGGATTAGCAGAGCGAGGTATGTAGGCG
GTGCTACAGAGTTCTTGAAGTGGTGGCCTAACTACGGCTACACTAGAAGAACAGTATTTGGTATCTGCGC
TCTGCTGAAGCCAGTTACCTTCGGAAAAAGAGTTGGTAGCTCTTGATCCGGCAAACAAACCACCGCTGGT
AGCGGTGGTTTTTTTGTTTGCAAGCAGCAGATTACGCGCAGAAAAAAAGGATCTCAAGAAGATCCTTTGA
TCTTTTCTACGGGGTCTGACGCTCAGTGGAACGAAAACTCACGTTAAGGGATTTTGGTCATGAGATTATC
AAAAAGGATCTTCACCTAGATCCTTTTGTGATGATCGGCACGTAAGAGGTTCCAACTTTCACCATAATGA
AATAAGATCACTACCGGGCGTATTTTTTGAGTTATCGAGATTTTCAGGAGCTAAGGAAGCTAAAATGGAG
AAAAAAATCACTGGATATACCACCGTTGATATATCCCAATGGCATCGTAAAGAACATTTTGAGGCATTTC
AGTCAGTTGCTCAATGTACCTATAACCAGACCGTTCAGCTGGATATTACGGCCTTTTTAAAGACCGTAAA
GAAAAATAAGCACAAGTTTTATCCGGCCTTTATTCACATTCTTGCCCGCCTGATGAATGCTCATCCGGAA
TTCCGTATGGCAATGAAAGACGGTGAGCTGGTGATATGGGATAGTGTTCACCCTTGTTACACCGTTTTCC
ATGAGCAAACTGAAACGTTTTCATCGCTCTGGAGTGAATACCACGACGATTTCCGGCAGTTTCTACACAT
ATATTCGCAAGATGTGGCGTGTTACGGTGAAAACCTGGCCTATTTCCCTAAAGGGTTTATTGAGAATATG
TTTTTCGTGTCAGCCAATCCCTGGGTGAGTTTCACCAGTTTTGATTTAAACGTGGCCAATATGGACAACT
TCTTCGCCCCCGTTTTCACCATGGGCAAATATTATACGCAAGGCGACAAGGTGCTGATGCCGCTGGCGAT
TCAGGTTCATCATGCCGTTTGTGATGGCTTCCATGTCGGCAGAATGCTTAATGAATTACAACAGTACTGC
GATGAGTGGCAGGGCGGGGCGTAATTTTTTTAAGGCAGTTATTGGTGCCCTTAAACGCCTGGTTGCTACG
CCTGAATAAGTGATAATAAGCGGATGAATGGCAGAAATTCGATGATAAGCTGTCAAACATGATGT
[125 nt withheld, positions 1816-1940]
C
[91 nt withheld, positions 1942-2032]
AGGGTGATGGTTCACGTAGTGGGCCAGCGCCCTGATAGACGGTTTTTCGCCCTTTGACGTTGGAGTCCAC
GTTCTTT
[37 nt withheld, positions 2110-2146]
ACCCTATCTCGGTCTATTCTTTTGATTTATAAGGGATTTTGCCGATTTCGGCCTATTGGTTAAAAAATGA
GCTGATTTAACAAAAATTTAACGCGAATTTTAACAAAATATTAACGCTTACAATTTTAACATTGTAGAAA
CGCATGTAAAACGACGGCCAGTGAATTGTAATACGACTCACTATAGGGTGAATTCCGCTTAGGACCTTAG
ATATTGATCTCAA
